Addgene plasmid #35009: p6610 MSCV-IP N-HAonly TIMP1
Depositing lab: Peter Howley. Depositing organization: Harvard Medical School. Publication: Systematic identification of interactions between host cell proteins and E7 oncoproteins from diverse human papillomaviruses. White EA, Sowa ME, Tan MJ, Jeudy S, Hayes SD, Santha S, Munger K, Harper JW, Howley PM. Proc Natl Acad Sci U S A. 2012 Jan 9. 10.1073/pnas.1116776109 PubMed 22232672.
Backbone
  Vector backbone: MSCV-IP N-HAonly
  Backbone size w/o insert (bp): 8100
  Modifications to backbone: NTap mod. by E.White to remove Flag
  Vector type: Mammalian Expression, Retroviral
  Selectable markers: Puromycin
Growth in bacteria
  Bacterial resistance: Ampicillin, 100 μg/mL
  Growth temperature: 37°C
  Growth strain: DH5alpha
  Copy number: Unknown
Gene/Insert
  Gene/Insert name: TIMP1
  Species: H. sapiens (human)
  Entrez Gene: TIMP1 (a.k.a. CLGI, EPA, EPO, HCI, TIMP, TIMP-1)
  Promoter: MSCV LTR
  Tag / fusion protein: HA (N terminal on backbone)
  Cloning method: Gateway Cloning
  Sequencing primers: 5′ 5' CTACATCGTGACCTGGGAAGC 3'
Terms and licenses: Academic/Nonprofit Terms; Industry Terms: Not Available to Industry
How to cite: p6610 MSCV-IP N-HAonly TIMP1 was a gift from Peter Howley (Addgene plasmid # 35009 ; http://n2t.net/addgene:35009 ; RRID:Addgene_35009)
