[The description below was written by a language model from this plasmid's Addgene catalogue record.]
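Description:
p6610 MSCV-IP N-HAonly TIMP1 is a retroviral mammalian expression plasmid built on the MSCV-IP N-HAonly backbone, a murine stem cell virus-derived vector of about 8.1 kb before insertion. The backbone is described as a modified N-terminal tandem-affinity-tag vector from which the Flag epitope was removed, leaving only an HA tag. It is propagated in E. coli under ampicillin selection; the record gives no copy number, does not name the bacterial origin of replication, and includes no feature table, so details of the plasmid architecture beyond the catalogue fields cannot be confirmed.

The insert is human TIMP1 (tissue inhibitor of metalloproteinases 1), introduced by Gateway recombination so that the coding sequence is fused downstream of the backbone-encoded N-terminal HA epitope. Expression is driven by the MSCV long terminal repeat, which acts as the promoter in the integrated provirus. Puromycin resistance is the mammalian selectable marker. The "IP" in the vector name suggests an IRES-puromycin arrangement, in which the marker would be translated from the same transcript as the tagged gene, but the record does not state this explicitly.

As a retroviral vector, the plasmid is meant to be packaged into virus in cells that supply the viral proteins. The virus is then used to transduce target cells and generate puromycin-selected populations stably expressing HA-TIMP1. The HA tag allows detection and immunoprecipitation of the protein. The construct is associated with a systematic study of interactions between host cell proteins and E7 oncoproteins from diverse human papillomaviruses, which points to use in affinity purification or validation of candidate protein interactions.
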