>Addgene plasmid #35009 | p6610 MSCV-IP N-HAonly TIMP1 | addgene partial sequence | sequence record 44226 | pLXSN-5
CTCCTTATAGCCCTCACTCCTTCTCTAGGCGCCGGAATTAGATCTGCCACCATGCTCGATGGAGGATACC
CATACGATGTTCCAGATTACGCTGCTCGAGGTTATCAAACAAGTTTGTACAAAAAAGTTGGCATGGCCCC
CTTTGAGCCCCTGGCTTCTGGCATCCTGTTGTTGCTGTGGCTGATAGCCCCCAGCAGGGCC
[552 nt withheld, positions 202-753]
TGCCCAACTTTCTTGTACAAAGTGGTTCGATAACGAATTCCGCCCCCCCCCCCTAACGTTACTGGCCGAA
GCCGCTTGGAATAANGNCGGTGTGCGTTTGTCTATATGTTATTTTCCACCATAATGCCGTCTTTTGGCAA
TGTGAGGGCCCGGAAACCTGGAA
